Addgene plasmid #19206: pBS DNAJ3
Depositing lab: Cliff Tabin. Depositing organization: Harvard Medical School. Publication: Identification of unique molecular subdomains in the perichondrium and periosteum and their role in regulating gene expression in the underlying chondrocytes. Bandyopadhyay A, Kubilus JK, Crochiere ML, Linsenmayer TF, Tabin CJ. Dev Biol. 2008 Sep 1;321(1):162-74. doi: 10.1016/j.ydbio.2008.06.012. Epub 2008 Jun 16. PubMed 18602913.
Backbone
  Vector backbone: pBluescript
  Backbone manufacturer: Stratagene
  Backbone size w/o insert (bp): 3000
  Vector type: Bacterial Expression
Growth in bacteria
  Bacterial resistance: Ampicillin, 100 μg/mL
  Growth temperature: 37°C
  Growth strain: DH5alpha
  Copy number: High Copy
Gene/Insert
  Gene/Insert name: DnaJA3 (alt names: Hsp40; Tid1)
  Species: G. gallus (chicken)
  GenBank ID: FG356203
  Entrez Gene: DNAJA3
  Cloning method: Restriction Enzyme; 5′ cloning site XhoI (unknown if destroyed); 3′ cloning site EcoRI (unknown if destroyed)
  Sequencing primers: 5′ T3; 3′ T7
Terms and licenses: Academic/Nonprofit Terms; Industry Terms: Not Available to Industry
Depositor comments: Probe 1_88, expressed in part of PC in the inner layer and PO.
How to cite: pBS DNAJ3 was a gift from Cliff Tabin (Addgene plasmid # 19206 ; http://n2t.net/addgene:19206 ; RRID:Addgene_19206)
