[The description below was written by a language model from this plasmid's Addgene catalogue record.]
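Description:
pBS DNAJ3 is a pBluescript-based cloning plasmid (backbone of about 3 kb) carrying a chicken (Gallus gallus) cDNA fragment of DnaJA3, also known as Hsp40 or Tid1, a DnaJ-family co-chaperone. It is maintained in E. coli as a high-copy plasmid under ampicillin selection. Although catalogued as a bacterial expression vector, nothing in the record suggests it is meant for protein production. pBluescript is a general-purpose phagemid in which the multiple cloning site is flanked by T3 and T7 phage RNA polymerase promoters, and the record lists T3 and T7 as the 5′ and 3′ sequencing primers for the insert.

The insert was placed between XhoI (5′) and EcoRI (3′) sites, and whether those sites survived cloning is not recorded. The insert's length and the portion of the transcript it covers are also not stated, though the associated GenBank reference suggests an EST-type clone. The depositor describes the clone as a numbered probe whose signal is detected in part of the inner layer of the perichondrium and in the periosteum. This fits a study that mapped molecular subdomains of these tissues and their influence on gene expression in the underlying chondrocytes. The plasmid is therefore best understood as a template for in vitro transcription of labelled riboprobes from the flanking phage promoters, for in situ hybridisation on developing chick skeletal elements. The record does not specify which promoter gives the antisense strand, so this should be checked against the insert orientation. No feature table was provided, so the backbone elements described here reflect general knowledge of pBluescript rather than an annotated sequence.
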