>Addgene plasmid #19206 | pBS DNAJ3 | addgene partial sequence | sequence record 25005 | T3 5'-GCAATTAACCCTCACTAAAGG-3'
GGNCTCNCGCGGTGGCGGCCGCTCTAGAACTAGTGGATCCCCCGGGCTGCAGGAATTCGGCACGAGGTAA
CAAATAAACTTCCAGTGGCAGCAGGGACAGTGGAGCAGCCTCATGAAATATCCCCATTACTGCAAAGCAT
TTTCCTTCGTTACCATTTCCCAGGACAGTGGGTTGCTTCTGTATCACGATGGTTGTTGGTGCCTCAGTGG
TTTGTGGCCTCTCCAGCTGGGATTCTCAGTGTGTTACTGACTGACATCCTTCACTCTCCAGTGCCTGCTG
CCAGGATTCATCCCCAACTGCTTGGATGATGTGCTGCTGCTGGCTCTCAGTTTCCAGTAGAACGTTTCCC
TGATGCTGTATTTGTGACTCCATTCACTGTGCCATCCACATCTGTCTCATCCTCAGCGTAGCTCATCATT
AAGGCTCTCTGGCGATCTGTCAGCCTCTGAGGAACTTTTATCTTTATGTGAATGTAGTGGTCTCCATAGC
CATAACTATTAACCTTGGGAATGCCTTTCCCACTCATTCGAATTCTCTGGTCTGGCTGAATACCAGGGGG
TATCGTGATATTGATTGTCTCATACAAGCCTTGACACCTGGCTGTCCCTCCCAGAACAGCCTGTGCTACT
GAAATAAGGAGGTCTGAATGGATATCTNGCTCCATTTCTCTGAACACTGAACTTTTCTGAACCCGGAAGG
TAATGAAAATCTCCTTCTTGCCTACAGGCNTCCGAACAGTCTGCCCATCCAAAAAANCCAGNTTGGAAAA
ANGAACNANCACGGGTCTTCTTNTGGTTNGGTTTGCCCCGGTCCCC
